Addgene plasmid #239778: CMV-NF186(K604TAG)-HA
Purpose: Expresses rat NF186 with a TAG codon at position 604 and a C-terminal HA tag in mammalian cells. Can be used for click labeling.
Depositing lab: Ivana Nikić-Spiegel. Depositing organization: Universitaetsklinikum Tuebingen. Publication: Direct fluorescent labeling of NF186 and NaV1.6 in living primary neurons using bioorthogonal click chemistry. Stajkovic N, Liu Y, Arsic A, Meng N, Lyu H, Zhang N, Grimm D, Lerche H, Nikic-Spiegel I. J Cell Sci. 2023 Jun 15;136(12):jcs260600. doi: 10.1242/jcs.260600. Epub 2023 Jun 28. PubMed 37288813.
Backbone
  Vector backbone: modified pEGFP-N1 (pEGFP was removed from the pEGFP-N1 backbone)
  Vector type: Mammalian Expression
Growth in bacteria
  Bacterial resistance: Kanamycin, 50 μg/mL
  Growth temperature: 37°C
  Growth strain: DH5alpha
  Copy number: High Copy
Gene/Insert
  Gene/Insert name: Nfasc
  Species: R. norvegicus (rat)
  Mutation: K604TAG
  Entrez Gene: Nfasc (a.k.a. NF)
  Promoter: CMV
  Tag / fusion protein: HA-tag (C terminal on backbone)
  Cloning method: Ligation Independent Cloning
Resource information
  A portion of this plasmid was derived from a plasmid made by: Vann Bennett (NF186 gene was derived from Addgene plasmid #31061).
Terms and licenses: Academic/Nonprofit Terms; Industry Terms: Not Available to Industry
Depositor comments: Neurofascin-186-HA plasmid was obtained from Addgene (plasmid #31061). The HA tag was moved from N to C terminus.
How to cite: CMV-NF186(K604TAG)-HA was a gift from Ivana Nikić-Spiegel (Addgene plasmid # 239778 ; http://n2t.net/addgene:239778 ; RRID:Addgene_239778)
