[The description below was written by a language model from this plasmid's Addgene catalogue record and pLannotate feature annotations shown in this document.]
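Description:
CMV-NF186(K604TAG)-HA is a mammalian expression plasmid of about 8 kb, built on a pEGFP-N1 backbone from which the EGFP coding sequence was removed. It is maintained in E. coli through a high-copy ColE1/pUC-type origin and selected with kanamycin. The NeoR/KanR (aminoglycoside phosphotransferase) gene is preceded by both a bacterial bla promoter and the SV40 enhancer/early promoter and is followed by the HSV TK polyadenylation signal, so the same marker could also support G418 selection in mammalian cells. An f1 origin is present as well. Short fragments annotated as ble, SV40 large T antigen and bGH poly(A) appear to be backbone remnants rather than functional elements.

The payload is the rat Nfasc gene encoding the 186 kDa neurofascin isoform (NF186), a neuronal cell adhesion and ankyrin-binding protein. It is driven by the human CMV immediate early enhancer and promoter and terminated by the SV40 poly(A) signal. The coding sequence was derived from an earlier HA-tagged NF186 plasmid, and the HA epitope was moved from the N terminus to the C terminus; the feature table does not annotate the tag separately. The lysine codon at position 604 is replaced by an amber (TAG) stop codon.

On its own this codon would truncate the protein. In genetic code expansion experiments, a co-supplied orthogonal suppressor tRNA/synthetase pair (not carried on this plasmid) reads through it and inserts a noncanonical amino acid. That residue can then be coupled to a fluorescent dye by bioorthogonal click chemistry. Because the HA tag lies downstream of the amber codon, its detection reports full-length, suppressed protein. The construct is intended for site-specific click labeling of NF186, and the associated work applied this to living primary neurons.
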