Features (pLannotate 1.2.2; 14 found; start..end, strand, type, name):
     21..384     +  enhancer       CMV enhancer: human cytomegalovirus immediate early enhancer
    385..588     +  promoter       CMV promoter: human cytomegalovirus (CMV) immediate early promoter
    611..647     +  misc_feature   MCS (fragment): multiple cloning site
    981..4700    +  CDS            Nfasc: NFASC_RAT - Experimental evidence at protein level: Swiss-Prot protein existence level 1. Cell adhesion, ankyrin-binding protein which may be involved in neurite extension, axonal guidance, synaptogenesis, myelination and neuron-glial cell interactions. Isoform 2/isoform 3 may be responsible for mediating and signaling axon-glial interaction during the early stages of myelination. From Rattus norvegicus (Rat).
   4746..4829    +  CDS            large T antigen (fragment): large T antigen from SV40 (simian virus 40)
   4852..4973    +  polyA_signal   SV40 poly(A) signal: SV40 polyadenylation signal
   5007..5435    -  rep_origin     f1 ori (sequence partly withheld): f1 bacteriophage origin of replication; arrow indicates direction of (+) strand synthesis
   5462..5566    +  promoter       AmpR promoter: bla
   5568..5925    +  promoter       SV40 promoter: SV40 enhancer and early promoter
   5960..6754    +  CDS            NeoR/KanR: aminoglycoside phosphotransferase from Tn5; aph(3')-II (or nptII); confers resistance to neomycin, kanamycin, and G418 (Geneticin®)
   6775..6927    +  CDS            ble (fragment): BLE_KLEPN - Experimental evidence at protein level: Swiss-Prot protein existence level 1. Binding protein with a strong affinity to the bleomycin family of antibiotics. Binds to CL990; an antimitotic-antibiotic compound. From Klebsiella pneumoniae.
   6986..7033    +  polyA_signal   HSV TK poly(A) signal: herpes simplex virus thymidine kinase polyadenylation signal (Cole and Stacy, 1985)
   7124..7140    -  polyA_signal   bGH poly(A) signal (fragment): bovine growth hormone polyadenylation signal
   7362..7950    +  rep_origin     ori: high-copy-number ColE1/pMB1/pBR322/pUC origin of replication
>Addgene plasmid #239778 | CMV-NF186(K604TAG)-HA | addgene full sequence | sequence record 477520 | Addgene NGS Result
ACCGTATTACCGCCATGCATTAGTTATTAATAGTAATCAATTACGGGGTCATTAGTTCATAGCCCATATA
TGGAGTTCCGTGTTACATAACTTACGGTAAATGGCCCGCCTGGCTGACCGCCCAACGACCCCCGCCCATT
GACGTCAATAATGACGTATGTTCCCATAGTAACGCCAATAGGGACTTTCCATTGACGTCAATGGGTGGAG
TATTTACGGTAAACTGCCCACTTGGCAGTACATCAAGTGTATCATATGCCAAGTACGCCCCCTATTGACG
TCAATGACGGTAAATGGCCCGCCTGGCATTATGCCCAGTACATGACCTTATGGGACTTTCCTACTTGGCA
GTACATCTACGTATTAGTCATCGCTATTACCATGGTGATGCGGTTTTGGCAGTACATCAATGGGCGTGGA
TAGCGGTTTGACTCACGGGGATTTCCAAGTCTCCACCCCATTGACGTCAATGGGAGTTTGTTTTGGCACC
AAAATCAACGGGACTTTCCAAAATGTCGTAACAACTCCGCCCCATTGACGCAAATGGGCGGTAGGCGTGT
ACGGTGGGAGGTCTATATAAGCAGAGCTGGTTTAGTGAACCGTCAGATCCGCTAGCGCTACCGGACTCAG
ATCTCGAGCTCAAGCTTGATATCGAATTCCGGGCGGCGGCTGGCGGCGAGAGCTGCTGCAGGGGACGCGG
GCGAAGTGGCGGCGCCGGGAGCAGACATCTGGGACTGCGCCCAGGGCTGGAGCTGGAGCTCCTGGAGGTA
AGGTTGACTGACTTATGTGCGATTTGGGAGCCTGGAGTTTTCTTGCCCTCTGCCGCTGCCGTCAACCGGA
GCAGAGCCTCCGCTGGTGTTGCGAAAAGCAGGCCGAATGAGGCAGAGAAGCTGAGCACTGTCTGGAAAGC
CCACGAGGAACGGCGCAAGGCATCGAGAGCCCGTGGGCTGGGCAGTGCGGAGCAGGGCCTGGCGCTGAGG
ATGGCCAGGCAGCAGGCGCCACCCTGGGTCCACGTAGCCCTCATCCTCTTCCTCCTCAGCCTCGGAGGGG
CCATTGAGATTCCGATGGATCCAAGCATTCAGAATGAGCTGACCCAACCCCCAACGATCACCAAGCAGTC
GGTGAAGGACCACATCGTGGACCCCCGAGATAACATCCTGATTGAATGTGAAGCTAAAGGGAACCCCGCC
CCCAGTTTCCACTGGACTCGCAACAGCAGGTTCTTCAACATTGCCAAGGACCCACGGGTGTCCATGAGGA
GGAGGTCTGGGACCTTGGTGATCGACTTCCGCAGTGGTGGGCGGCCTGAGGAGTACGAAGGGGAGTACCA
GTGCTTTGCCCGGAACAAATTCGGCACAGCTCTTAGCAACCGCATCCGCCTGCAGGTGTCCAAATCTCCC
CTGTGGCCCAAGGAAAACCTAGACCCCGTCGTGGTTCAAGAGGGTGCCCCCTTAACCCTGCAGTGCAACC
CCCCACCTGGCCTCCCATCCCCCGTCATCTTCTGGATGAGCAGCTCCATGGAGCCCATCACCCAGGACAA
GCGTGTCTCCCAGGGTCACAACGGGGACCTGTACTTCTCCAACGTCATGCTGCAGGACATGCAGACCGAC
TACAGCTGCAATGCACGCTTCCACTTCACCCACACCATTCAGCAGAAGAATCCCTTCACCCTCAAAGTCC
TCACCACCCGAGGAGTTGCGGAAAGAACACCTAGCTTCATGTATCCCCAGGGCACGTCAAGCAGTCAGAT
GGTACTGCGCGGCATGGACCTGCTGCTGGAGTGCATTGCCTCTGGGGTCCCAACACCAGATATTGCATGG
TACAAGAAAGGTGGGGACCTCCCATCTGACAAGGCCAAGTTCGAGAATTTTAACAAGGCTCTGCGCATCA
CCAATGTCTCTGAAGAGGACTCTGGGGAGTATTTCTGCCTGGCCTCCAACAAGATGGGCAGCATCCGGCA
CACGATCTCGGTGAGAGTAAAGGCTGCCCCATACTGGCTGGATGAGCCCAAGAACTTGATCCTGGCTCCT
GGTGAAGATGGGAGGCTGGTGTGTCGAGCCAATGGGAACCCGAAGCCGACCGTCCAGTGGCTGGTGAATG
GAGACCCTTTGCAATCGGCACCACCCAACCCCAACCGTGAGGTGGCCGGAGACACTATCATCTTCCGGGA
CACTCAGATCAGCAGCAGGGCAGTGTACCAGTGTAACACATCCAACGAACATGGCTACCTGCTGGCCAAT
GCCTTCGTCAGCGTATTAGATGTACCCCCTCGGATGCTGTCTCCCCGGAACCAGCTCATCAGGGTGATCC
TTTACAACCGGACGCGACTGGACTGTCCGTTCTTTGGGTCTCCCATTCCAACACTCCGATGGTTTAAGAA
TGGGCAAGGAAGCAACCTGGATGGTGGTAACTACCACGTCTACGAAAATGGCAGCCTGGAAATCAAGATG
ATTCGCAAAGAGGACCAAGGCATCTACACCTGTGTGGCCACCAACATCCTGGGAAAAGCTGAAAATCAAG
TCCGCCTGGAGGTCAAAGACCCCACCAGGATCTACAGGATGCCTGAAGACCAGGTGGCCAAGAGGGGCAC
CACAGTGCAGCTGGAGTGCCGTGTGAAGCATGACCCCTCCTTGAAACTCACAGTCTCCTGGCTGAAGGAT
GACGAGCCACTCTACATTGGAAACAGGATGAAAAAGGAAGATGACTCCCTGACCATCTTCGGAGTGGCAG
AGCGGGACCAAGGCAGTTACACGTGCATGGCCAGCACCGAGCTGGACCAGGACCTGGCATAGGCCTACCT
CACTGTTCTAGCTGATCAGGCCACTCCGACTAACCGTTTGGCTGCCCTGCCCAAAGGGCGGCCAGACCGA
CCCAGGGACCTGGAGCTCACTGACCTGGCGGAAAGGAGTGTGAGGCTGACCTGGATCCCGGGGGATGATA
ACAACAGTCCCATCACAGACTACGTTGTCCAGTTTGAAGAGGACCAGTTCCAGCCAGGAGTCTGGCATGA
CCACTCCAAGTTCCCAGGCAGTGTCAACTCAGCCGTCCTCCATCTGTCCCCGTATGTCAACTATCAGTTC
CGAGTCATCGCTGTCAACGAGGTTGGGAGCAGCCACCCCAGCCTTCCATCCGAGCGGTACCGAACAAGCG
GGGCACCCCCTGAATCCAACCCCAGTGATGTGAAGGGCGAAGGGACACGAAAAAACAATATGGAGATCAC
ATGGACGCCTATGAATGCTACCTCCGCCTTTGGCCCCAACCTGCGCTACATTGTCAAGTGGCGACGGAGA
GAAACCCGAGAGACTTGGAACAATGTCACCGTGTGGGGCTCTCGCTATGTGGTGGGGCAGACCCCTGTCT
ACGTACCCTATGAGATCCGAGTCCAGGCTGAAAATGACTTTGGGAAAGGCCCGGAGCCTGAAACCGTCAT
TGGGTACTCGGGGGAAGATTTACCCAGTGCCCCCAGGCGTTTCAGAGTCCGACAGCCCAACCTGGAGACC
ATCAACCTGGAATGGGATCACCCAGAGCACCCCAACGGGATCCTGATTGGATACACGCTCAGATACGTGC
CCTTTAATGGAACCAAACTGGGAAAGCAGATGGTGGAAAACTTCTCTCCCAATCAGACCAAGTTCTCGGT
GCAGAGAGCAGACCCCGTGTCCCGTTACCGCTTCTCCCTCAGTGCCAGGACGCAGGTGGGCTCTGGAGAA
GCAGCCACGGAGGAGTCCCCAACACCTCCAAATGAAGCTACTCCAACTGCAGCTCCTCCCACATTGCCCC
CGACTACCGTGGGTACCACAGGCCTTGTGAGCAGTACTGATGCTACTGCCCTTGCTGCCACCAGTGAAGC
CACAACAGTTCCCATCATCCCAACCGTCGTACCTACCACCGTCGCCACCACCATTGCCACAACTACTACA
ACCACTGCCGCCGCCACCACCACTACCACCACGGAGAGTCCTCCCACTACCACCACTGGGACTAAGATTC
ACGAAACCGCCCCCGACGAGCAGTCCATTTGGAACGTCACGGTGCTCCCCAACAGTAAATGGGCCAACAT
CACCTGGAAGCACAATTTCAGGCCTGGAACTGACTTTGTGGTTGAGTACATCGACAGCAACCATACGAAA
AAAACTGTCCCTGTTAAGGCCCAAGCCCAGCCCATACAGCTGACAGACCTCTTTCCCGGGATGACGTACA
CGTTGCGGGTGTATTCCCGGGACAACGAGGGCATCAGCAGTACCGTCATCACCTTTATGACCAGTACAGC
TTACACCAACAACCAGACTGACATCGCCACCCAGGGCTGGTTCATCGGGCTCATGTGTGCCATTGCCCTT
CTGGTGCTGATCCTGCTTATCGTCTGCTTCATCAAGAGGAGTCGTGGCGGCAAGTACCCAGTGCGAGAAA
AGAAGGATGTCCCCTTGGGCCCTGAAGACCCCAAAGAAGAAGATGGTTCATTTGACTACAGTGACGAGGA
CAACAAGCCCCTGCAGGGCAGCCAGACATCTCTGGACGGCACCATCAAGCAGCAGGAGAGTGACGACAGC
CTAGTGGACTACGGCGAGGGTGGCGAGGGCCAGTTCAACGAAGATGGCTCCTTTATTGGCCAGTACACTG
TCAGAAAGGACAAGGAGGAGACCGAGGGCAATGAGAGCTCAGAGGCCACATCTCCAGTCAATGCCATCTA
TTCCCTGGCCTACCCATACGACGTCCCAGACTACGCTTGAGCGGCCGCGACTCTAGATCATAATCAGCCA
TACCACATTTGTAGAGGTTTTACTTGCTTTAAAAAACCTCCCACACCTCCCCCTGAACCTGAAACATAAA
ATGAATGCAATTGTTGTTGTTAACTTGTTTATTGCAGCTTATAATGGTTACAAATAAAGCAATAGCATCA
CAAATTTCACAAATAAAGCATTTTTTTCACTGCATTCTAGTTGTGGTTTGTCCAAACTCATCAATGTATC
TTAAGGCGTAAATTGTAAGCGTTAATATTTTGTTAAAATTCGCGTTAAATTTTTGTTAAATCAGCTCATT
TTTTAACCAATAGGCCGAAATCGGCAAAATCCCTTATAAATCAAAAGAATAGACCGAGATAGGGT
[37 nt withheld, positions 5106-5142]
AAAGAACGTGGACTCCAACGTCAAAGG
[49 nt withheld, positions 5170-5218]
T
[91 nt withheld, positions 5220-5310]
G
[124 nt withheld, positions 5312-5435]
CAGGTGGCACTTTTCGGGGAAATGTGCGCGGAACCCCTATTTGTTTATTTTTCTAAATACATTCAAATAT
GTATCCGCTCATGAGACAATAACCCTGATAAATGCTTCAATAATATTGAAAAAGGAAGAGTCCTGAGGCG
GAAAGAACCAGCTGTGGAATGTGTGTCAGTTAGGGTGTGGAAAGTCCCCAGGCTCCCCAGCAGGCAGAAG
TATGCAAAGCATGCATCTCAATTAGTCAGCAACCAGGTGTGGAAAGTCCCCAGGCTCCCCAGCAGGCAGA
AGTATGCAAAGCATGCATCTCAATTAGTCAGCAACCATAGTCCCGCCCCTAACTCCGCCCATCCCGCCCC
TAACTCCGCCCAGTTCCGCCCATTCTCCGCCCCATGGCTGACTAATTTTTTTTATTTATGCAGAGGCCGA
GGCCGCCTCGGCCTCTGAGCTATTCCAGAAGTAGTGAGGAGGCTTTTTTGGAGGCCTAGGCTTTTGCAAA
GATCGATCAAGAGACAGGATGAGGATCGTTTCGCATGATTGAACAAGATGGATTGCACGCAGGTTCTCCG
GCCGCTTGGGTGGAGAGGCTATTCGGCTATGACTGGGCACAACAGACAATCGGCTGCTCTGATGCCGCCG
TGTTCCGGCTGTCAGCGCAGGGGCGCCCGGTTCTTTTTGTCAAGACCGACCTGTCCGGTGCCCTGAATGA
ACTGCAAGACGAGGCAGCGCGGCTATCGTGGCTGGCCACGACGGGCGTTCCTTGCGCAGCTGTGCTCGAC
GTTGTCACTGAAGCGGGAAGGGACTGGCTGCTATTGGGCGAAGTGCCGGGGCAGGATCTCCTGTCATCTC
ACCTTGCTCCTGCCGAGAAAGTATCCATCATGGCTGATGCAATGCGGCGGCTGCATACGCTTGATCCGGC
TACCTGCCCATTCGACCACCAAGCGAAACATCGCATCGAGCGAGCACGTACTCGGATGGAAGCCGGTCTT
GTCGATCAGGATGATCTGGACGAAGAGCATCAGGGGCTCGCGCCAGCCGAACTGTTCGCCAGGCTCAAGG
CGAGCATGCCCGACGGCGAGGATCTCGTCGTGACCCATGGCGATGCCTGCTTGCCGAATATCATGGTGGA
AAATGGCCGCTTTTCTGGATTCATCGACTGTGGCCGGCTGGGTGTGGCGGACCGCTATCAGGACATAGCG
TTGGCTACCCGTGATATTGCTGAAGAGCTTGGCGGCGAATGGGCTGACCGCTTCCTCGTGCTTTACGGTA
TCGCCGCTCCCGATTCGCAGCGCATCGCCTTCTATCGCCTTCTTGACGAGTTCTTCTGAGCGGGACTCTG
GGGTTCGAAATGACCGACCAAGCGACGCCCAACCTGCCATCACGAGATTTCGATTCCACCGCCGCCTTCT
ATGAAAGGTTGGGCTTCGGAATCGTTTTCCGGGACGCCGGCTGGATGATCCTCCAGCGCGGGGATCTCAT
GCTGGAGTTCTTCGCCCACCCTAGGGGGAGGCTAACTGAAACACGGAAGGAGACAATACCGGAAGGAACC
CGCGCTATGACGGCAATAAAAAGACAGAATAAAACGCACGGTGTTGGGTCGTTTGTTCATAAACGCGGGG
TTCGGTCCCAGGGCTGGCACTCTGTCGATACCCCACCGAGACCCCATTGGGGCCAATACGCCCGCGTTTC
TTCCTTTTCCCCACCCCACCCCCCAAGTTCGGGTGAAGGCCCAGGGCTCGCAGCCAACGTCGGGGCGGCA
GGCCCTGCCATAGCCTCAGGTTACTCATATATACTTTAGATTGATTTAAAACTTCATTTTTAATTTAAAA
GGATCTAGGTGAAGATCCTTTTTGATAATCTCATGACCAAAATCCCTTAACGTGAGTTTTCGTTCCACTG
AGCGTCAGACCCCGTAGAAAAGATCAAAGGATCTTCTTGAGATCCTTTTTTTCTGCGCGTAATCTGCTGC
TTGCAAACAAAAAAACCACCGCTACCAGCGGTGGTTTGTTTGCCGGATCAAGAGCTACCAACTCTTTTTC
CGAAGGTAACTGGCTTCAGCAGAGCGCAGATACCAAATACTGTTCTTCTAGTGTAGCCGTAGTTAGGCCA
CCACTTCAAGAACTCTGTAGCACCGCCTACATACCTCGCTCTGCTAATCCTGTTACCAGTGGCTGCTGCC
AGTGGCGATAAGTCGTGTCTTACCGGGTTGGACTCAAGACGATAGTTACCGGATAAGGCGCAGCGGTCGG
GCTGAACGGGGGGTTCGTGCACACAGCCCAGCTTGGAGCGAACGACCTACACCGAACTGAGATACCTACA
GCGTGAGCTATGAGAAAGCGCCACGCTTCCCGAAGGGAGAAAGGCGGACAGGTATCCGGTAAGCGGCAGG
GTCGGAACAGGAGAGCGCACGAGGGAGCTTCCAGGGGGAAACGCCTGGTATCTTTATAGTCCTGTCGGGT
TTCGCCACCTCTGACTTGAGCGTCGATTTTTGTGATGCTCGTCAGGGGGGCGGAGCCTATGGAAAAACGC
CAGCAACGCGGCCTTTTTACGGTTCCTGGCCTTTTGCTGGCCTTTTGCTCACATGTTCTTTCCTGCGTTA
TCCCCTGATTCTGTGGATA
